>Addgene plasmid #106072 | pDisplay-GACh1.0 | addgene full sequence | sequence record 209146 | Addgene NGS Result
TTGACATTGATTATTGACTAGTTATTAATAGTAATCAATTACGGGGTCATTAGTTCATAGCCCATATATG
GAGTTCCGCGTTACATAACTTACGGTAAATGGCCCGCCTGGCTGACCGCCCAACGACCCCTGCCCATTGA
CGTCAATAATGACGTATGTTCCCATAGTAACGCCAATAGGGACTTTCCATTGACGTCAATGGGTGGAGTA
TTTACGGTAAACTGCCCACTTGGCAGTACATCAAGTGTATCATATGCCAAGTACGCCCCCTATTGACGTC
AATGACGGTAAATGGCCCGCCTGGCATTATGCCCAGTACATGACCTTATGGGACTTTCCTACTTGGCAGT
ACATCTACGTATTAGTCATCGCTATTACCATGGTGATGCGGTTTTGGCAGTACATCAATGGGCGTGGATA
GCGGTTTGACTCACGGGGATTTCCAAGTCTCCACCCCATTGACGTCAATGGGAGTTTGTTTTGGCACCAA
AATCAACGGGACTTTCCAAAATGTCGTAACAACTCCGCCCCATTGACGCAAATGGGCGGTAGGCGTGTAC
GGTGGGAGGTCTATATAAGCAGAGCTCTCTGGCTAACTAGAGAACCCACTGCTTACTGGCTTATCGAAAT
TAATACGACTCACTATAGGGAGACCCAAGCTTGGTACCGAGCTCGGATCCACTAGTAACGGCCGCCAGTG
TGCTGGAATTCGGCTTGGGGATATCCACCATGGAGACAGACACACTCCTGCTATGGGTACTGCTGCTCTG
GGTTCCAGGTTCCACTGGTGACACAAGTTTGTACAAAAAAGTTGGCACCATGACCTTGCACAATAACAGT
ACAACCTCGCCTTTGTTTCCAAACATCAGCTCCTCCTGGATACACAGCCCCTCCGATGCAGGGCTGCCCC
CGGGAACCGTCACTCATTTCGGCAGCTACAATGTTTCTCGAGCAGCTGGCAATTTCTCCTCTCCAGACGG
TACCACCGATGACCCTCTGGGAGGTCATACCGTCTGGCAAGTGGTCTTCATCGCTTTCTTAACGGGCATC
CTGGCCTTGGTGACCATCATCGGCAACATCCTGGTAATTGTGTCATTTAAGGTCAACAAGCAGCTGAAGA
CGGTCAACAACTACTTCCTCTTAAGCCTGGCCTGTGCCGATCTGATTATCGGGGTCATTTCAATGAATCT
GTTTACGACCTACATCATCATGAATCGATGGGCCTTAGGGAACTTGGCCTGTGACCTCTGGCTTGCCATT
GACTACGTAGCCAGCAATGCCTCTGTTATGAATCTTCTGGTCATCAGCTTTGACAGATACTTTTCCATCA
CGAGGCCGCTCACGTACCGAGCCAAACGAACAACAAAGAGAGCCGGTGTGATGATCGGTCTGGCTTGGGT
CATCTCCTTTGTCCTTTGGGCTCCTGCCATCTTGTTCTGGCAATACTTTGTTGGAAAGAGAACTGTGCCT
CCGGGAGAGTGCTTCATTCAGTTCCTCAGTGAGCCCACCATTACTTTTGGCACAGCCATCGCTGCTTTTT
ATATGCCTGTCACCATTATGACTATTTTATACTGGAGGGTCTTTCAGGAGGCCAAAAGGCAGCTCCAGAA
GATTGACAAATCTGAGGGCCGCTTCCATGTCCAGAACCTTAGCCAGGTGGAGCAGGGAGGAAACGTCTAT
ATCAAGGCCGACAAGCAGAAGAACGGCATCAAGGCGAACTTCCACATCCGCCACAACATCGAGGACGGCG
GCGTGCAGCTCGCCTACCACTACCAGCAGAACACCCCCATCGGCGACGGCCCCGTGCTGCTGCCCGACAA
CCACTACCTGAGCGTGCAGTCCAAACTTTCGAAAGACCCCAACGAGAAGCGCGATCACATGGTCCTGCTG
GAGTTCGTGACCGCCGCCGGGATCACTCTCGGCATGGACGAGCTGTACAAGGGCGGTACCGGAGGGAGCA
TGGTGAGAAAGGGCGAGGAGCTGTTCACCGGGGTGGTGCCCATCCTGGTCGAGCTGGACGGCGACGTAAA
CGGCCACAAGTTCAGCGTGTCCGGCGAGGGTGAGGGCGATGCCACCTACGGCAAGCTGACCCTGAAGTTC
ATCTGCACCACCGGCAAGCTGCCCGTGCCCTGGCCCACCCTCGTGACCACCCTGACCTACGGCGTGCAGT
GCTTCAGCCGCTACCCCGACCACATGAAGCAGCACGACTTCTTCAAGTCCGCCATGCCCGAAGGCTACAT
CCAGGAGCGCACCATCTTCTTCAAGGACGACGGCAACTACAAGACCCGCGCCGAGGTGAAGTTCGAGGGC
GACACCCTGGTGAACCGCATCGAGCTGAAGGGCATCGACTTCAAGGAGGACGGCAACATCCTGGGGCACA
AGCTGGAGTACAACGGAGGAGCAGCAGCAGATGGGCGGACGGGGCATGGACTCCGCAGATCTTCCAAGTT
CTGCTTGAAGGAGCACAAAGCCCTCAAGACGCTCAGTGCGATCTTGCTTGCCTTCATCATCACTTGGACC
CCATACAACATCATGGTTCTGGTGAACACCTTTTGTGACAGCTGCATACCCAAAACCTTTTGGAATCTGG
GCTACTGGCTGTGCTACATCAACAGCACCGTGAACCCCGTGTGCTATGCTCTGTGCAACAAAACATTCAG
AACCACTTTCAAGATGCTGCTGCTGTGCCAGTGTGACAAAAAAAAGAGGCGCAAGCAGCAGTACCAGCAG
AGACAGTCGGTCATTTTTCACAAGCGCGCACCCGAGCAGGCCTTGTAAGTCGACGAACAAAAACTCATCT
CAGAAGAGGATCTGAATGCTGTGGGCCAGGACACGCAGGAGGTCATCGTGGTGCCACACTCCTTGCCCTT
TAAGGTGGTGGTGATCTCAGCCATCCTGGCCCTGGTGGTGCTCACCATCATCTCCCTTATCATCCTCATC
ATGCTTTGGCAGAAGAAGCCACGTTAGGCGGCCGCTCGAGATCAGCCTCGACTGTGCCTTCTAGTTGCCA
GCCATCTGTTGTTTGCCCCTCCCCCGTGCCTTCCTTGACCCTGGAAGGTGCCACTCCCACTGTCCTTTCC
TAATAAAATGAGGAAATTGCATCGCATTGTCTGAGTAGGTGTCATTCTATTCTGGGGGGTGGGGTGGGGC
AGGACAGCAAGGGGGAGGATTGGGAAGACAATAGCAGGCATGCTGGGGATGCGGTGGGCTCTATGGCTTC
TGAGGCGGAAAGAACCAGTGGCGGTAATACGGTTATCCACAGAATCGGGGGATAACGCAGGAAAGAACAT
GTGAGCAAAAGGCCAGCAAAAGGCCAGGAACCGTAAAAAGGCCGCGTTGCTGGCGTTTTTCCATAGGCTC
CGCCCCCCTGACGAGCATCACAAAAATCGACGCTCAAGTCAGAGGTGGCGAAACCCGACAGGACTATAAA
GATACCAGGCGTTTCCCCCTGGAAGCTCCCTCGTGCGCTCTCCTGTTCCGACCCTGCCGCTTACCGGATA
CCTGTCCGCCTTTCTCCCTTCGGGAAGCGTGGCGCTTTCTCATAGCTCACGCTGTAGGTATCTCAGTTCG
GTGTAGGTCGTTCGCTCCAAGCTGGGCTGTGTGCACGAACCCCCCGTTCAGCCCGACCGCTGCGCCTTAT
CCGGTAACTATCGTCTTGAGTCCAACCCGGTAAGACGCGACTTATCGCCACTGGCAGCAGCCACTGGTAA
CAGGATTAGCAGAGCGAGGTATGTAGGCGGTGCTACAGAGTTCTTGAAGTGGTGGCCTAACTACGGCTAC
ACTAGAAGAACAGTATTTGGTATCTGCGCTCTGCTGAAGCCAGTTACCTTCGGAAAAAGAGTTGGTAGCT
CTTGATCCGGCAAACAAACCACCGCTGGTAGCGGTGGTTTTTTTGTTTGCAAGCAGCAGATTACGCGCAG
AAAAAAAGGATCTCAAGAAGATCCTTTGATCTTTTCTACGGGGTCTGACGCTCAGTGGAACGAAAACTCA
CGTTAAGGGATTTTGGTCATGAGATTATCAAAAAGGATCTTCACCTAGATCCTTTTAAATTAAAAATGAA
GTTTTAAATCAATCTAAAGTATATATGAGTAACCTGAGGCTATGGCAGGGCCTGCCGCCCCGACGTTGGC
TGCGAGCCCTGGGCCTTCACCCGAACTTGGGGGGTGGGGTGGGGAAAAGGAAGAAACGCGGGCGTATTGG
CCCCAATGGGGTCTCGGTGGGGTATCGACAGAGTGCCAGCCCTGGGACCGAACCCCGCGTTTATGAACAA
ACGACCCAACACCGTGCGTTTTATTCTGTCTTTTTATTGCCGTCATAGCGCGGGTTCCTTCCGGTATTGT
CTCCTTCCGTGTTTCAGTTAGCCTCCCCCTAGGGTGGGCGAAGAACTCCAGCATGAGATCCCCGCGCTGG
AGGATCATCCAGCCGGCGTCCCGGAAAACGATTCCGAAGCCCAACCTTTCATAGAAGGCGGCGGTGGAAT
CGAAATCTCGTGATGGCAGGTTGGGCGTCGCTTGGTCGGTCATTTCGAACCCCAGAGTCCCGCTCAGAAG
AACTCGTCAAGAAGGCGATAGAAGGCGATGCGCTGCGAATCGGGAGCGGCGATACCGTAAAGCACGAGGA
AGCGGTCAGCCCATTCGCCGCCAAGCTCTTCAGCAATATCACGGGTAGCCAACGCTATGTCCTGATAGCG
GTCCGCCACACCCAGCCGGCCACAGTCGATGAATCCAGAAAAGCGGCCATTTTCCACCATGATATTCGGC
AAGCAGGCATCGCCATGGGTCACGACGAGATCCTCGCCGTCGGGCATGCTCGCCTTGAGCCTGGCGAACA
GTTCGGCTGGCGCGAGCCCCTGATGCTCTTCGTCCAGATCATCCTGATCGACAAGACCGGCTTCCATCCG
AGTACGTGCTCGCTCGATGCGATGTTTCGCTTGGTGGTCGAATGGGCAGGTAGCCGGATCAAGCGTATGC
AGCCGCCGCATTGCATCAGCCATGATGGATACTTTCTCGGCAGGAGCAAGGTGAGATGACAGGAGATCCT
GCCCCGGCACTTCGCCCAATAGCAGCCAGTCCCTTCCCGCTTCAGTGACAACGTCGAGCACAGCTGCGCA
AGGAACGCCCGTCGTGGCCAGCCACGATAGCCGCGCTGCCTCGTCTTGCAGTTCATTCAGGGCACCGGAC
AGGTCGGTCTTGACAAAAAGAACCGGGCGCCCCTGCGCTGACAGCCGGAACACGGCGGCATCAGAGCAGC
CGATTGTCTGTTGTGCCCAGTCATAGCCGAATAGCCTCTCCACCCAAGCGGCCGGAGAACCTGCGTGCAA
TCCATCTTGTTCAATCATGCGAAACGATCCTCATCCTGTCTCTTGATCGATCTTTGCAAAAGCCTAGGCC
TCCAAAAAAGCCTCCTCACTACTTCTGGAATAGCTCAGAGGCCGGGCCTCGGCCTCTGCATAAATAAAAA
AAATTAGTCAGCCATGGGGCGGAGAATGGGCGGAACTGGGCGGAGTTAGGGGCGGAATGGGCGGAGTTAG
GGGCGGGACTATGGTTGCTGACTAATTGAGATGCATGCTTTGCATACTTCTGCCTGCTGGGGAGCCTGGG
GACTTTCCACACCTGGTTGCTGACTAATTGAGATGCATGCTTTGCATACTTCTGCCTGCTGGGGAGCCTG
GGGACTTTCCACACCCTAACTGACACACATTCCACAGCTGGTTCTTTCCGCCTCAGGACTCTTCCTTTTT
CAATAAATCAATCTAAAGTATATATGAGTAAACTTGGTCTGACAGTTACCAATGCTTAATCAGTGAGGCA
CCTATCTCAGCGATCTGTCTATTTCGTTCATCCATAGTTGCCTGACTCCCCGTCGTGTAGATAACTACGA
TACGGGAGGGCTTACCATCTGGCCCCAGTGCTGCAATGATACCGCGAGACCCACGCTCACCGGCTCCAGA
TTTATCAGCAATAAACCAGCCAGCCGGAAGGGCCGAGCGCAGAAGTGGTCCTGCAACTTTATCCGCCTCC
ATCCAGTCTATTAATTGTTGCCGGGAAGCTAGAGTAAGTAGTTCGCCAGTTAATAGTTTGCGCAACGTTG
TTGCCATTGCTACAGGCATCGTGGTGTCACGCTCGTCGTTTGGTATGGCTTCATTCAGCTCCGGTTCCCA
ACGATCAAGGCGAGTTACATGATCCCCCATGTTGTGCAAAAAAGCGGTTAGCTCCTTCGGTCCTCCGATC
GTTGTCAGAAGTAAGTTGGCCGCAGTGTTATCACTCATGGTTATGGCAGCACTGCATAATTCTCTTACTG
TCATGCCATCCGTAAGATGCTTTTCTGTGACTGGTGAGTACTCAACCAAGTCATTCTGAGAATAGTGTAT
GCGGCGACCGAGTTGCTCTTGCCCGGCGTCAATACGGGATAATACCGCGCCACATAGCAGAACTTTAAAA
GTGCTCATCATTGGAAAACGTTCTTCGGGGCGAAAACTCTCAAGGATCTTACCGCTGTTGAGATCCAGTT
CGATGTAACCCACTCGTGCACCCAACTGATCTTCAGCATCTTTTACTTTCACCAGCGTTTCTGGGTGAGC
AAAAACAGGAAGGCAAAATGCCGCAAAAAAGGGAATAAGGGCGACACGGAAATGTTGAATACTCATACTC
TTCCTTTTTCAATATTATTGAAGCATTTATCAGGGTTATTGTCTCATGAGCGGATACATATTTGAATGTA
TTTAGAAAAATAAACAAATAGGGGTTCCGCGCACATTTCCCCGAAAAGTGCCACCTG
[124 nt withheld, positions 6778-6901]
C
[91 nt withheld, positions 6903-6993]
A
[49 nt withheld, positions 6995-7043]
CCTTTGACGTTGGAGTCCACGTTCTTT
[37 nt withheld, positions 7071-7107]
ACCCTATCTCGGTCTATTCTTTTGATTTATAAGGGATTTTGCCGATTTCGGCCTATTGGTTAAAAAATGA
GCTGATTTAACAAAAATTTAACGCGAATTTTAACAAAATATTAACGCTTACAATTTACGCGCGCG
Features (pLannotate 1.2.2; 22 found; start..end, strand, type, name):
      3..382     +  enhancer       CMV enhancer: human cytomegalovirus immediate early enhancer
    383..586     +  promoter       CMV promoter: human cytomegalovirus (CMV) immediate early promoter
    582..615     +  LTR            5' LTR (truncated) (fragment): truncated 5' long terminal repeat (LTR) from HIV-1
    631..649     +  promoter       T7 promoter: promoter for bacteriophage T7 RNA polymerase
    730..792     +  sig_peptide    Igκ leader: leader sequence from mouse immunoglobulin κ light chain
    794..811     +  protein_bind   attB1 (fragment): mutant version of attB; core recombination site for the Gateway® BP reaction BP Clonase™
    961..1722    +  CDS            CHRM5 (fragment): ACM5_HUMAN - Experimental evidence at protein level: Swiss-Prot protein existence level 1. The muscarinic acetylcholine receptor mediates various cellular responses, including inhibition of adenylate cyclase, breakdown of phosphoinositides and modulation of potassium channels through the action of G proteins. Primary transducing effect is Pi turnover. From Homo sapiens (Human).
   1672..2394    +  CDS            cEGFP: cEGFP is a basic (constitutively fluorescent) green fluorescent protein published in 2008, derived from Aequorea victoria.
   2410..2682    +  CDS            Adrb2 (fragment): ADRB2_MOUSE - Also known as Adrb2r. Experimental evidence at protein level: Swiss-Prot protein existence level 1. Beta-adrenergic receptors mediate the catecholamine-induced activation of adenylate cyclase through the action of G proteins. The beta-2-adrenergic receptor binds epinephrine with an approximately 30- fold greater affinity than it does norepinephrine. From Mus musculus (Mouse).
   2818..2964    +  CDS            PDGFRβ TM domain: transmembrane domain from platelet derived growth factor receptor beta
   2992..3216    +  polyA_signal   bGH poly(A) signal: bovine growth hormone polyadenylation signal
   3220..3238    +  promoter       SV40 promoter (fragment): SV40 enhancer and early promoter
   3348..3936    -  rep_origin     ori: high-copy-number ColE1/pMB1/pBR322/pUC origin of replication
   4158..4174    +  polyA_signal   bGH poly(A) signal (fragment): bovine growth hormone polyadenylation signal
   4265..4312    -  polyA_signal   HSV TK poly(A) signal: herpes simplex virus thymidine kinase polyadenylation signal (Cole and Stacy, 1985)
   4371..4523    -  CDS            ble (fragment): BLE_KLEPN - Experimental evidence at protein level: Swiss-Prot protein existence level 1. Binding protein with a strong affinity to the bleomycin family of antibiotics. Binds to CL990; an antimitotic-antibiotic compound. From Klebsiella pneumoniae.
   4544..5338    -  CDS            NeoR/KanR: aminoglycoside phosphotransferase from Tn5; aph(3')-II (or nptII); confers resistance to neomycin, kanamycin, and G418 (Geneticin®)
   5373..5726    -  promoter       SV40 promoter: SV40 enhancer and early promoter
   5728..5745    -  promoter       AmpR promoter (fragment): bla
   5786..6646    -  CDS            AmpR: β-lactamase; bla; confers resistance to ampicillin, carbenicillin, and related antibiotics
   6647..6751    -  promoter       AmpR promoter: bla
   6778..7206    +  rep_origin     f1 ori (sequence partly withheld): f1 bacteriophage origin of replication; arrow indicates direction of (+) strand synthesis
