>Addgene plasmid #106072 | pDisplay-GACh1.0 | depositor full sequence | sequence record 209266 | pDisplay-GACh1.0 sequence 7242 bps
GCGCGCGTTGACATTGATTATTGACTAGTTATTAATAGTAATCAATTACGGGGTCATTAGTTCATAGCCC
ATATATGGAGTTCCGCGTTACATAACTTACGGTAAATGGCCCGCCTGGCTGACCGCCCAACGACCCCCGC
CCATTGACGTCAATAATGACGTATGTTCCCATAGTAACGCCAATAGGGACTTTCCATTGACGTCAATGGG
TGGACTATTTACGGTAAACTGCCCACTTGGCAGTACATCAAGTGTATCATATGCCAAGTACGCCCCCTAT
TGACGTCAATGACGGTAAATGGCCCGCCTGGCATTATGCCCAGTACATGACCTTATGGGACTTTCCTACT
TGGCAGTACATCTACGTATTAGTCATCGCTATTACCATGGTGATGCGGTTTTGGCAGTACATCAATGGGC
GTGGATAGCGGTTTGACTCACGGGGATTTCCAAGTCTCCACCCCATTGACGTCAATGGGAGTTTGTTTTG
GCACCAAAATCAACGGGACTTTCCAAAATGTCGTAACAACTCCGCCCCATTGACGCAAATGGGCGGTAGG
CGTGTACGGTGGGAGGTCTATATAAGCAGAGCTCTCTGGCTAACTAGAGAACCCACTGCTTACTGGCTTA
TCGAAATTAATACGACTCACTATAGGGAGACCCAAGCTTGGTACCGAGCTCGGATCCACTAGTAACGGCC
GCCAGTGTGCTGGAATTCGGCTTGGGGATATCCACCATGGAGACAGACACACTCCTGCTATGGGTACTGC
TGCTCTGGGTTCCAGGTTCCACTGGTGACACAAGTTTGTACAAAAAAGTTGGCACCATGACCTTGCACAA
TAACAGTACAACCTCGCCTTTGTTTCCAAACATCAGCTCCTCCTGGATACACAGCCCCTCCGATGCAGGG
CTGCCCCCGGGAACCGTCACTCATTTCGGCAGCTACAATGTTTCTCGAGCAGCTGGCAATTTCTCCTCTC
CAGACGGTACCACCGATGACCCTCTGGGAGGTCATACCGTCTGGCAAGTGGTCTTCATCGCTTTCTTAAC
GGGCATCCTGGCCTTGGTGACCATCATCGGCAACATCCTGGTAATTGTGTCATTTAAGGTCAACAAGCAG
CTGAAGACGGTCAACAACTACTTCCTCTTAAGCCTGGCCTGTGCCGATCTGATTATCGGGGTCATTTCAA
TGAATCTGTTTACGACCTACATCATCATGAATCGATGGGCCTTAGGGAACTTGGCCTGTGACCTCTGGCT
TGCCATTGACTACGTAGCCAGCAATGCCTCTGTTATGAATCTTCTGGTCATCAGCTTTGACAGATACTTT
TCCATCACGAGGCCGCTCACGTACCGAGCCAAACGAACAACAAAGAGAGCCGGTGTGATGATCGGTCTGG
CTTGGGTCATCTCCTTTGTCCTTTGGGCTCCTGCCATCTTGTTCTGGCAATACTTTGTTGGAAAGAGAAC
TGTGCCTCCGGGAGAGTGCTTCATTCAGTTCCTCAGTGAGCCCACCATTACTTTTGGCACAGCCATCGCT
GCTTTTTATATGCCTGTCACCATTATGACTATTTTATACTGGAGGGTCTTTCAGGAGGCCAAAAGGCAGC
TCCAGAAGATTGACAAATCTGAGGGCCGCTTCCATGTCCAGAACCTTAGCCAGGTGGAGCAGGGAGGAAA
CGTCTATATCAAGGCCGACAAGCAGAAGAACGGCATCAAGGCGAACTTCCACATCCGCCACAACATCGAG
GACGGCGGCGTGCAGCTCGCCTACCACTACCAGCAGAACACCCCCATCGGCGACGGCCCCGTGCTGCTGC
CCGACAACCACTACCTGAGCGTGCAGTCCAAACTTTCGAAAGACCCCAACGAGAAGCGCGATCACATGGT
CCTGCTGGAGTTCGTGACCGCCGCCGGGATCACTCTCGGCATGGACGAGCTGTACAAGGGCGGTACCGGA
GGGAGCATGGTGAGAAAGGGCGAGGAGCTGTTCACCGGGGTGGTGCCCATCCTGGTCGAGCTGGACGGCG
ACGTAAACGGCCACAAGTTCAGCGTGTCCGGCGAGGGTGAGGGCGATGCCACCTACGGCAAGCTGACCCT
GAAGTTCATCTGCACCACCGGCAAGCTGCCCGTGCCCTGGCCCACCCTCGTGACCACCCTGACCTACGGC
GTGCAGTGCTTCAGCCGCTACCCCGACCACATGAAGCAGCACGACTTCTTCAAGTCCGCCATGCCCGAAG
GCTACATCCAGGAGCGCACCATCTTCTTCAAGGACGACGGCAACTACAAGACCCGCGCCGAGGTGAAGTT
CGAGGGCGACACCCTGGTGAACCGCATCGAGCTGAAGGGCATCGACTTCAAGGAGGACGGCAACATCCTG
GGGCACAAGCTGGAGTACAACGGAGGAGCAGCAGCAGATGGGCGGACGGGGCATGGACTCCGCAGATCTT
CCAAGTTCTGCTTGAAGGAGCACAAAGCCCTCAAGACGCTCAGTGCGATCTTGCTTGCCTTCATCATCAC
TTGGACCCCATACAACATCATGGTTCTGGTGAACACCTTTTGTGACAGCTGCATACCCAAAACCTTTTGG
AATCTGGGCTACTGGCTGTGCTACATCAACAGCACCGTGAACCCCGTGTGCTATGCTCTGTGCAACAAAA
CATTCAGAACCACTTTCAAGATGCTGCTGCTGTGCCAGTGTGACAAAAAAAAGAGGCGCAAGCAGCAGTA
CCAGCAGAGACAGTCGGTCATTTTTCACAAGCGCGCACCCGAGCAGGCCTTGTAAGTCGACGAACAAAAA
CTCATCTCAGAAGAGGATCTGAATGCTGTGGGCCAGGACACGCAGGAGGTCATCGTGGTGCCACACTCCT
TGCCCTTTAAGGTGGTGGTGATCTCAGCCATCCTGGCCCTGGTGGTGCTCACCATCATCTCCCTTATCAT
CCTCATCATGCTTGGCAGAAGAAGCCACGTTAGGCGGCCGCTCGAGATCAGCCTCGACTGTGCCTTCTAG
TTGCCAGCCATCTGTTGTTTGCCCCTCCCCCGTGCCTTCCTTGACCCTGGAAGGTGCCACTCCCACTGTC
CTTTCCTAATAAAATGAGGAAATTGCATCGCATTGTCTGAGTAGGTGTCATTCTATTCTGGGGGGTGGGG
TGGGGCAGGACAGCAAGGGGGAGGATTGGGAAGACAATAGCAGGCATGCTGGGGATGCGGTGGGCTCTAT
GGCTTCTGAGGCGGAAAGAACCAGTGGCGGTAATACGGTTATCCACAGAATCAGGGGATAACGCAGGAAA
GAACATGTGAGCAAAAGGCCAGCAAAAGGCCAGGAACCGTAAAAAGGCCGCGTTGCTGGCGTTTTTCCAT
AGGCTCCGCCCCCCTGACGAGCATCACAAAAATCGACGCTCAAGTCAGAGGTGGCGAAACCCGACAGGAC
TATAAAGATACCAGGCGTTTCCCCCTGGAAGCTCCCTCGTGCGCTCTCCTGTTCCGACCCTGCCGCTTAC
CGGATACCTGTCCGCCTTTCTCCCTTCGGGAAGCGTGGCGCTTTCTCATAGCTCACGCTGTAGGTATCTC
AGTTCGGTGTAGGTCGTTCGCTCCAAGCTGGGCTGTGTGCACGAACCCCCCGTTCAGCCCGACCGCTGCG
CCTTATCCGGTAACTATCGTCTTGAGTCCAACCCGGTAAGACACGACTTATCGCCACTGGCAGCAGCCAC
TGGTAACAGGATTAGCAGAGCGAGGTATGTAGGCGGTGCTACAGAGTTCTTGAAGTGGTGGCCTAACTAC
GGCTACACTAGAAGGACAGTATTTGGTATCTGCGCTCTGCTGAAGCCAGTTACCTTCGGAAAAAGAGTTG
GTAGCTCTTGATCCGGCAAACAAACCACCGCTGGTAGCGGTGGTTTTTTTGTTTGCAAGCAGCAGATTAC
GCGCAGAAAAAAAGGATCTCAAGAAGATCCTTTGATCTTTTCTACGGGGTCTGACGCTCAGTGGAACGAA
AACTCACGTTAAGGGATTTTGGTCATGAGATTATCAAAAAGGATCTTCACCTAGATCCTTTTAAATTAAA
AATGAAGTTTTAAATCAATCTAAAGTATATATGAGTAACCTGAGGCTATGGCAGGGCCTGCCGCCCCGAC
GTTGGCTGCGAGCCCTGGGCCTTCACCCGAACTTGGGGGGTGGGGTGGGGAAAAGGAAGAAACGCGGGCG
TATTGGCCCCAATGGGGTCTCGGTGGGGTATCGACAGAGTGCCAGCCCTGGGACCGAACCCCGCGTTTAT
GAACAAACGACCCAACACCGTGCGTTTTATTCTGTCTTTTTATTGCCGTCATAGCGCGGGTTCCTTCCGG
TATTGTCTCCTTCCGTGTTTCAGTTAGCCTCCCCCTAGGGTGGGCGAAGAACTCCAGCATGAGATCCCCG
CGCTGGAGGATCATCCAGCCGGCGTCCCGGAAAACGATTCCGAAGCCCAACCTTTCATAGAAGGCGGCGG
TGGAATCGAAATCTCGTGATGGCAGGTTGGGCGTCGCTTGGTCGGTCATTTCGAACCCCAGAGTCCCGCT
CAGAAGAACTCGTCAAGAAGGCGATAGAAGGCGATGCGCTGCGAATCGGGAGCGGCGATACCGTAAAGCA
CGAGGAAGCGGTCAGCCCATTCGCCGCCAAGCTCTTCAGCAATATCACGGGTAGCCAACGCTATGTCCTG
ATAGCGGTCCGCCACACCCAGCCGGCCACAGTCGATGAATCCAGAAAAGCGGCCATTTTCCACCATGATA
TTCGGCAAGCAGGCATCGCCATGGGTCACGACGAGATCCTCGCCGTCGGGCATGCTCGCCTTGAGCCTGG
CGAACAGTTCGGCTGGCGCGAGCCCCTGATGCTCTTGATCATCCTGATCGACAAGACCGGCTTCCATCCG
AGTACGTGCTCGCTCGATGCGATGTTTCGCTTGGTGGTCGAATGGGCAGGTAGCCGGATCAAGCGTATGC
AGCCGCCGCATTGCATCAGCCATGATGGATACTTTCTCGGCAGGAGCAAGGTGAGATGACAGGAGATCCT
GCCCCGGCACTTCGCCCAATAGCAGCCAGTCCCTTCCCGCTTCAGTGACAACGTCGAGCACAGCTGCGCA
AGGAACGCCCGTCGTGGCCAGCCACGATAGCCGCGCTGCCTCGTCTTGCAGTTCATTCAGGGCACCGGAC
AGGTCGGTCTTGACAAAAAGAACCGGGCGCCCCTGCGCTGACAGCCGGAACACGGCGGCATCAGAGCAGC
CGATTGTCTGTTGTGCCCAGTCATAGCCGAATAGCCTCTCCACCCAAGCGGCCGGAGAACCTGCGTGCAA
TCCATCTTGTTCAATCATGCGAAACGATCCTCATCCTGTCTCTTGATCGATCTTTGCAAAAGCCTAGGCC
TCCAAAAAAGCCTCCTCACTACTTCTGGAATAGCTCAGAGGCCGAGGAGGCGGCCTCGGCCTCTGCATAA
ATAAAAAAAATTAGTCAGCCATGGGGCGGAGAATGGGCGGAACTGGGCGGAGTTAGGGGCGGGATGGGCG
GAGTTAGGGGCGGGACTATGGTTGCTGACTAATTGAGATGCATGCTTTGCATACTTCTGCCTGCTGGGGA
GCCTGGGGACTTTCCACACCTGGTTGCTGACTAATTGAGATGCATGCTTTGCATACTTCTGCCTGCTGGG
GAGCCTGGGGACTTTCCACACCCTAACTGACACACATTCCACAGCTGGTTCTTTCCGCCTCAGGACTCTT
CCTTTTTCAATAAATCAATCTAAAGTATATATGAGTAAACTTGGTCTGACAGTTACCAATGCTTAATCAG
TGAGGCACCTATCTCAGCGATCTGTCTATTTCGTTCATCCATAGTTGCCTGACTCCCCGTCGTGTAGATA
ACTACGATACGGGAGGGCTTACCATCTGGCCCCAGTGCTGCAATGATACCGCGAGACCCACGCTCACCGG
CTCCAGATTTATCAGCAATAAACCAGCCAGCCGGAAGGGCCGAGCGCAGAAGTGGTCCTGCAACTTTATC
CGCCTCCATCCAGTCTATTAATTGTTGCCGGGAAGCTAGAGTAAGTAGTTCGCCAGTTAATAGTTTGCGC
AACGTTGTTGCCATTGCTACAGGCATCGTGGTGTCACGCTCGTCGTTTGGTATGGCTTCATTCAGCTCCG
GTTCCCAACGATCAAGGCGAGTTACATGATCCCCCATGTTGTGCAAAAAAGCGGTTAGCTCCTTCGGTCC
TCCGATCGTTGTCAGAAGTAAGTTGGCCGCAGTGTTATCACTCATGGTTATGGCAGCACTGCATAATTCT
CTTACTGTCATGCCATCCGTAAGATGCTTTTCTGTGACTGGTGAGTACTCAACCAAGTCATTCTGAGAAT
AGTGTATGCGGCGACCGAGTTGCTCTTGCCCGGCGTCAATACGGGATAATACCGCGCCACATAGCAGAAC
TTTAAAAGTGCTCATCATTGGAAAACGTTCTTCGGGGCGAAAACTCTCAAGGATCTTACCGCTGTTGAGA
TCCAGTTCGATGTAACCCACTCGTGCACCCAACTGATCTTCAGCATCTTTTACTTTCACCAGCGTTTCTG
GGTGAGCAAAAACAGGAAGGCAAAATGCCGCAAAAAAGGGAATAAGGGCGACACGGAAATGTTGAATACT
CATACTCTTCCTTTTTCAATATTATTGAAGCATTTATCAGGGTTATTGTCTCATGAGCGGATACATATTT
GAATGTATTTAGAAAAATAAACAAATAGGGGTTCCGCGCACATTTCCCCGAAAAGTGCCACCTG
[124 nt withheld, positions 6785-6908]
C
[91 nt withheld, positions 6910-7000]
A
[49 nt withheld, positions 7002-7050]
CCTTTGACGTTGGAGTCCACGTTCTTT
[37 nt withheld, positions 7078-7114]
ACCCTATCTCGGTCTATTCTTTTGATTTATAAGGGATTTTGCCGATTTCGGCCTATTGGTTAAAAAATGA
GCTGATTTAACAAAAATTTAACGCGAATTTTAACAAAATATTAACGCTTACAATTTAC
Features (pLannotate 1.2.2; 22 found; start..end, strand, type, name):
     10..389     +  enhancer       CMV enhancer: human cytomegalovirus immediate early enhancer
    390..593     +  promoter       CMV promoter: human cytomegalovirus (CMV) immediate early promoter
    589..622     +  LTR            5' LTR (truncated) (fragment): truncated 5' long terminal repeat (LTR) from HIV-1
    638..656     +  promoter       T7 promoter: promoter for bacteriophage T7 RNA polymerase
    737..799     +  sig_peptide    Igκ leader: leader sequence from mouse immunoglobulin κ light chain
    801..818     +  protein_bind   attB1 (fragment): mutant version of attB; core recombination site for the Gateway® BP reaction BP Clonase™
    968..1729    +  CDS            CHRM5 (fragment): ACM5_HUMAN - Experimental evidence at protein level: Swiss-Prot protein existence level 1. The muscarinic acetylcholine receptor mediates various cellular responses, including inhibition of adenylate cyclase, breakdown of phosphoinositides and modulation of potassium channels through the action of G proteins. Primary transducing effect is Pi turnover. From Homo sapiens (Human).
   1679..2401    +  CDS            cEGFP: cEGFP is a basic (constitutively fluorescent) green fluorescent protein published in 2008, derived from Aequorea victoria.
   2417..2689    +  CDS            Adrb2 (fragment): ADRB2_MOUSE - Also known as Adrb2r. Experimental evidence at protein level: Swiss-Prot protein existence level 1. Beta-adrenergic receptors mediate the catecholamine-induced activation of adenylate cyclase through the action of G proteins. The beta-2-adrenergic receptor binds epinephrine with an approximately 30- fold greater affinity than it does norepinephrine. From Mus musculus (Mouse).
   2825..2970    +  CDS            PDGFRβ TM domain: transmembrane domain from platelet derived growth factor receptor beta
   2998..3222    +  polyA_signal   bGH poly(A) signal: bovine growth hormone polyadenylation signal
   3226..3244    +  promoter       SV40 promoter (fragment): SV40 enhancer and early promoter
   3354..3942    -  rep_origin     ori: high-copy-number ColE1/pMB1/pBR322/pUC origin of replication
   4164..4180    +  polyA_signal   bGH poly(A) signal (fragment): bovine growth hormone polyadenylation signal
   4271..4318    -  polyA_signal   HSV TK poly(A) signal: herpes simplex virus thymidine kinase polyadenylation signal (Cole and Stacy, 1985)
   4377..4529    -  CDS            ble (fragment): BLE_KLEPN - Experimental evidence at protein level: Swiss-Prot protein existence level 1. Binding protein with a strong affinity to the bleomycin family of antibiotics. Binds to CL990; an antimitotic-antibiotic compound. From Klebsiella pneumoniae.
   4550..5338    -  CDS            NeoR/KanR: aminoglycoside phosphotransferase confers resistance to neomycin, kanamycin, and G418 (Geneticin®)
   5373..5733    -  promoter       SV40 promoter: SV40 enhancer and early promoter
   5735..5752    -  promoter       AmpR promoter (fragment): bla
   5793..6653    -  CDS            AmpR: β-lactamase; bla; confers resistance to ampicillin, carbenicillin, and related antibiotics
   6654..6758    -  promoter       AmpR promoter: bla
   6785..7213    +  rep_origin     f1 ori (sequence partly withheld): f1 bacteriophage origin of replication; arrow indicates direction of (+) strand synthesis
