[The description below was written by a language model from this plasmid's Addgene catalogue record and pLannotate feature annotations shown in this document.]
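Description:
pDisplay-GACh1.0 is a mammalian expression plasmid built on the Invitrogen pDisplay backbone and carrying GACh1.0, a genetically encoded fluorescent acetylcholine indicator of the "GPCR activation based" sensor family. It is maintained in E. coli as a high-copy plasmid through a ColE1/pUC-type origin with ampicillin selection (AmpR under its bla promoter), and it also carries an f1 origin. For selection in mammalian cells, an SV40 promoter drives a NeoR/KanR cassette (G418 resistance) terminated by an HSV TK poly(A) signal. Both the sequencing-derived and depositor sequences are 7,242 nt and give essentially identical annotations. The catalogue lists that same figure as the backbone size without insert, so it appears to be the total plasmid length.

The sensor is transcribed from the CMV enhancer/promoter and terminated by the bGH poly(A) signal, with a T7 promoter lying upstream of the coding region. The open reading frame begins with the mouse Igκ leader from pDisplay, which directs the protein into the secretory pathway. It continues into a human-derived insert of about 2 kb. Automated annotation detects similarity to a human muscarinic acetylcholine receptor (called as CHRM5) before a GFP-type coding sequence labelled cEGFP, and a fragment resembling the β2-adrenergic receptor after it. These homology calls are approximate, and the record does not state the exact receptor scaffold. The layout is consistent with a fluorescent protein inserted within a GPCR, so that ligand-induced conformational change alters fluorescence. The pDisplay PDGFRβ transmembrane domain is still annotated downstream, but the record does not show whether it is translated as part of the sensor. The plasmid is intended for expressing GACh1.0 in mammalian cells to image acetylcholine signals optically.
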