Addgene plasmid #106072: pDisplay-GACh1.0
Purpose: express the genetically-encoded fluorescent ACh indicator GACh1.0 in mammalian cells
Depositing lab: Yulong Li. Depositing organization: Peking University. Publication: A genetically encoded fluorescent acetylcholine indicator for in vitro and in vivo studies. Jing M, Zhang P, Wang G, Feng J, Mesik L, Zeng J, Jiang H, Wang S, Looby JC, Guagliardo NA, Langma LW, Lu J, Zuo Y, Talmage DA, Role LW, Barrett PQ, Zhang LI, Luo M, Song Y, Zhu JJ, Li Y. Nat Biotechnol. 2018 Sep;36(8):726-737. doi: 10.1038/nbt.4184. Epub 2018 Jul 9. PubMed 29985477.
Backbone
  Vector backbone: pDisplay vector
  Backbone manufacturer: Invitrogen
  Backbone size w/o insert (bp): 7242
  Vector type: Mammalian Expression
Growth in bacteria
  Bacterial resistance: Ampicillin, 100 μg/mL
  Growth temperature: 37°C
  Growth strain: DH5alpha
  Copy number: High Copy
Gene/Insert
  Gene/Insert name: GPCR activation based ACh sensor (GACh) 1.0
  Species: H. sapiens (human)
  Insert size (bp): 2049
  Promoter: CMV
  Cloning method: Gibson Cloning
Terms and licenses: Academic/Nonprofit Terms; Industry Terms: Not Available to Industry
How to cite: pDisplay-GACh1.0 was a gift from Yulong Li (Addgene plasmid # 106072 ; http://n2t.net/addgene:106072 ; RRID:Addgene_106072)
